Addgene plasmid #137776: pUC19-gRNA
Purpose: Contains the T7 promoter and gRNA scaffold and is used for the in vitro transcription of gRNAs
Depositing lab: Kabin Xie. Depositing organization: Huazhong Agricultural University.
Backbone
  Vector backbone: pUC19
  Vector type: CRISPR
Growth in bacteria
  Bacterial resistance: Ampicillin, 100 μg/mL
  Growth temperature: 37°C
  Growth strain: DH5alpha
  Copy number: High Copy
Gene/Insert
  Gene/Insert name: gRNA scaffold
  Insert size (bp): 125
  Mutation: pUC19 BsaI destroyed
  Promoter: T7
  Cloning method: Restriction Enzyme; 5′ cloning site Kpn1 (not destroyed); 3′ cloning site BamHI (not destroyed)
  Sequencing primers: 5′ ggcggtaccaagctaatacgactcactataggggagaccgaggtctcgg; 3′ attggatcctttaaaagcaccgactcggtgcca
Terms and licenses: Academic/Nonprofit Terms; Industry Terms: Not Available to Industry
How to cite: pUC19-gRNA was a gift from Kabin Xie (Addgene plasmid # 137776 ; http://n2t.net/addgene:137776 ; RRID:Addgene_137776)
