[The description below was written by a language model from this plasmid's Addgene catalogue record and pLannotate feature annotations shown in this document.]
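Description:
pUC19-gRNA is a small (about 2.8 kb) CRISPR utility plasmid built on the pUC19 cloning backbone and intended as a template source for in vitro transcription of guide RNAs rather than for expression in cells. It is propagated in E. coli at high copy number from the pUC-type ColE1/pMB1 origin and is selected with ampicillin through the β-lactamase gene and its native promoter. Remnants of the parental vector are still annotated, including the lac promoter, lac operator and CAP binding site, a fragment of lacZα interrupted by the insert, part of the pUC multiple cloning site, and short vestigial pieces of lacI, rop and bom that have no functional role here.

The payload is a roughly 125 bp cassette placed between the KpnI and BamHI sites of the polylinker, both of which are retained. It consists of a bacteriophage T7 promoter followed, after a short gap, by the Streptococcus pyogenes Cas9 guide RNA scaffold. The backbone's own BsaI site has been destroyed, which is consistent with BsaI-based (Golden Gate style) insertion of a target-specific spacer in the gap between the promoter and scaffold, although the record does not spell out the cloning scheme. Once a spacer is in place, T7 RNA polymerase can transcribe a complete single guide RNA from the plasmid or a template derived from it, for uses such as in vitro Cas9 cleavage assays or ribonucleoprotein assembly. The two feature tables, from the depositor sequence and the repository's sequencing result, are the same length and show the same features, differing only by a five-base shift in numbering.
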