Features (pLannotate 1.2.2; 13 found; start..end, strand, type, name):
    137..236     +  misc_feature   bom (fragment): basis of mobility region from pBR322
    242..399     -  CDS            lacZα (fragment): LacZα fragment of β-galactosidase; lacZ fragment
    418..436     +  promoter       T7 promoter: promoter for bacteriophage T7 RNA polymerase
    453..528     +  misc_RNA       gRNA scaffold: guide RNA scaffold for the Streptococcus pyogenes CRISPR/Cas9 system
    536..571     +  misc_feature   MCS (fragment): pUC18/19 multiple cloning site
    608..624     -  protein_bind   lac operator: The lac repressor binds to the lac operator to inhibit transcription in E. coli. This inhibition can be relieved by adding lactose or isopropyl-β-D-thiogalactopyranoside (IPTG). lac repressor encoded by lacI
    632..662     -  promoter       lac promoter: promoter for the E. coli lac operon
    677..698     -  protein_bind   CAP binding site: CAP binding activates transcription in the presence of cAMP. E. coli catabolite activator protein
    711..803     -  CDS            lacI (fragment): lac repressor; lacI; The lac repressor binds to the lac operator to inhibit transcription in E. coli. This inhibition can be relieved by adding lactose or isopropyl-β-D-thiogalactopyranoside (IPTG).
    986..1574    -  rep_origin     ori: high-copy-number ColE1/pMB1/pBR322/pUC origin of replication
   1745..2605    -  CDS            AmpR: β-lactamase; bla; confers resistance to ampicillin, carbenicillin, and related antibiotics
   2606..2710    -  promoter       AmpR promoter: bla
   2805..35      +  CDS            rop (fragment) (across the origin): Rop protein, which maintains plasmids at low copy number; rop
>Addgene plasmid #137776 | pUC19-gRNA | depositor full sequence | sequence record 266005 | pUC19-gRNA sequence 2805 bps
TCGCGCGTTTCGGTGATGACGGTGAAAACCTCTGACACATGCAGCTCCCGGAGACGGTCACAGCTTGTCT
GTAAGCGGATGCCGGGAGCAGACAAGCCCGTCAGGGCGCGTCAGCGGGTGTTGGCGGGTGTCGGGGCTGG
CTTAACTATGCGGCATCAGAGCAGATTGTACTGAGAGTGCACCATATGCGGTGTGAAATACCGCACAGAT
GCGTAAGGAGAAAATACCGCATCAGGCGCCATTCGCCATTCAGGCTGCGCAACTGTTGGGAAGGGCGATC
GGTGCGGGCCTCTTCGCTATTACGCCAGCTGGCGAAAGGGGGATGTGCTGCAAGGCGATTAAGTTGGGTA
ACGCCAGGGTTTTCCCAGTCACGACGTTGTAAAACGACGGCCAGTGAATTCGAGCTCGGTACCAAGCTAA
TACGACTCACTATAGGGGAGACCGAGGTCTCGGTTTTAGAGCTAGAAATAGCAAGTTAAAATAAGGCTAG
TCCGTTATCAACTTGAAAAAGTGGCACCGAGTCGGTGCTTTTAAAGGATCCTCTAGAGTCGACCTGCAGG
CATGCAAGCTTGGCGTAATCATGGTCATAGCTGTTTCCTGTGTGAAATTGTTATCCGCTCACAATTCCAC
ACAACATACGAGCCGGAAGCATAAAGTGTAAAGCCTGGGGTGCCTAATGAGTGAGCTAACTCACATTAAT
TGCGTTGCGCTCACTGCCCGCTTTCCAGTCGGGAAACCTGTCGTGCCAGCTGCATTAATGAATCGGCCAA
CGCGCGGGGAGAGGCGGTTTGCGTATTGGGCGCTCTTCCGCTTCCTCGCTCACTGACTCGCTGCGCTCGG
TCGTTCGGCTGCGGCGAGCGGTATCAGCTCACTCAAAGGCGGTAATACGGTTATCCACAGAATCAGGGGA
TAACGCAGGAAAGAACATGTGAGCAAAAGGCCAGCAAAAGGCCAGGAACCGTAAAAAGGCCGCGTTGCTG
GCGTTTTTCCATAGGCTCCGCCCCCCTGACGAGCATCACAAAAATCGACGCTCAAGTCAGAGGTGGCGAA
ACCCGACAGGACTATAAAGATACCAGGCGTTTCCCCCTGGAAGCTCCCTCGTGCGCTCTCCTGTTCCGAC
CCTGCCGCTTACCGGATACCTGTCCGCCTTTCTCCCTTCGGGAAGCGTGGCGCTTTCTCATAGCTCACGC
TGTAGGTATCTCAGTTCGGTGTAGGTCGTTCGCTCCAAGCTGGGCTGTGTGCACGAACCCCCCGTTCAGC
CCGACCGCTGCGCCTTATCCGGTAACTATCGTCTTGAGTCCAACCCGGTAAGACACGACTTATCGCCACT
GGCAGCAGCCACTGGTAACAGGATTAGCAGAGCGAGGTATGTAGGCGGTGCTACAGAGTTCTTGAAGTGG
TGGCCTAACTACGGCTACACTAGAAGGACAGTATTTGGTATCTGCGCTCTGCTGAAGCCAGTTACCTTCG
GAAAAAGAGTTGGTAGCTCTTGATCCGGCAAACAAACCACCGCTGGTAGCGGTGGTTTTTTTGTTTGCAA
GCAGCAGATTACGCGCAGAAAAAAAGGATCTCAAGAAGATCCTTTGATCTTTTCTACGGGGTCTGACGCT
CAGTGGAACGAAAACTCACGTTAAGGGATTTTGGTCATGAGATTATCAAAAAGGATCTTCACCTAGATCC
TTTTAAATTAAAAATGAAGTTTTAAATCAATCTAAAGTATATATGAGTAAACTTGGTCTGACAGTTACCA
ATGCTTAATCAGTGAGGCACCTATCTCAGCGATCTGTCTATTTCGTTCATCCATAGTTGCCTGACTCCCC
GTCGTGTAGATAACTACGATACGGGAGGGCTTACCATCTGGCCCCAGTGCTGCAATGATACCGCGAGTGC
CACGCTCACCGGCTCCAGATTTATCAGCAATAAACCAGCCAGCCGGAAGGGCCGAGCGCAGAAGTGGTCC
TGCAACTTTATCCGCCTCCATCCAGTCTATTAATTGTTGCCGGGAAGCTAGAGTAAGTAGTTCGCCAGTT
AATAGTTTGCGCAACGTTGTTGCCATTGCTACAGGCATCGTGGTGTCACGCTCGTCGTTTGGTATGGCTT
CATTCAGCTCCGGTTCCCAACGATCAAGGCGAGTTACATGATCCCCCATGTTGTGCAAAAAAGCGGTTAG
CTCCTTCGGTCCTCCGATCGTTGTCAGAAGTAAGTTGGCCGCAGTGTTATCACTCATGGTTATGGCAGCA
CTGCATAATTCTCTTACTGTCATGCCATCCGTAAGATGCTTTTCTGTGACTGGTGAGTACTCAACCAAGT
CATTCTGAGAATAGTGTATGCGGCGACCGAGTTGCTCTTGCCCGGCGTCAATACGGGATAATACCGCGCC
ACATAGCAGAACTTTAAAAGTGCTCATCATTGGAAAACGTTCTTCGGGGCGAAAACTCTCAAGGATCTTA
CCGCTGTTGAGATCCAGTTCGATGTAACCCACTCGTGCACCCAACTGATCTTCAGCATCTTTTACTTTCA
CCAGCGTTTCTGGGTGAGCAAAAACAGGAAGGCAAAATGCCGCAAAAAAGGGAATAAGGGCGACACGGAA
ATGTTGAATACTCATACTCTTCCTTTTTCAATATTATTGAAGCATTTATCAGGGTTATTGTCTCATGAGC
GGATACATATTTGAATGTATTTAGAAAAATAAACAAATAGGGGTTCCGCGCACATTTCCCCGAAAAGTGC
CACCTGACGTCTAAGAAACCATTATTATCATGACATTAACCTATAAAAATAGGCGTATCACGAGGCCCTT
TCGTC
