Features (pLannotate 1.2.2; 13 found; start..end, strand, type, name):
      5..40      +  CDS            rop (fragment): Rop protein, which maintains plasmids at low copy number; rop
    142..241     +  misc_feature   bom (fragment): basis of mobility region from pBR322
    247..404     -  CDS            lacZα (fragment): LacZα fragment of β-galactosidase; lacZ fragment
    423..441     +  promoter       T7 promoter: promoter for bacteriophage T7 RNA polymerase
    458..533     +  misc_RNA       gRNA scaffold: guide RNA scaffold for the Streptococcus pyogenes CRISPR/Cas9 system
    541..576     +  misc_feature   MCS (fragment): pUC18/19 multiple cloning site
    613..629     -  protein_bind   lac operator: The lac repressor binds to the lac operator to inhibit transcription in E. coli. This inhibition can be relieved by adding lactose or isopropyl-β-D-thiogalactopyranoside (IPTG). lac repressor encoded by lacI
    637..667     -  promoter       lac promoter: promoter for the E. coli lac operon
    682..703     -  protein_bind   CAP binding site: CAP binding activates transcription in the presence of cAMP. E. coli catabolite activator protein
    716..808     -  CDS            lacI (fragment): lac repressor; lacI; The lac repressor binds to the lac operator to inhibit transcription in E. coli. This inhibition can be relieved by adding lactose or isopropyl-β-D-thiogalactopyranoside (IPTG).
    991..1579    -  rep_origin     ori: high-copy-number ColE1/pMB1/pBR322/pUC origin of replication
   1750..2610    -  CDS            AmpR: β-lactamase; bla; confers resistance to ampicillin, carbenicillin, and related antibiotics
   2611..2715    -  promoter       AmpR promoter: bla
>Addgene plasmid #137776 | pUC19-gRNA | addgene full sequence | sequence record 272095 | Addgene NGS Result
TCGTCTCGCGCGTTTCGGTGATGACGGTGAAAACCTCTGACACATGCAGCTCCCGGAGACGGTCACAGCT
TGTCTGTAAGCGGATGCCGGGAGCAGACAAGCCCGTCAGGGCGCGTCAGCGGGTGTTGGCGGGTGTCGGG
GCTGGCTTAACTATGCGGCATCAGAGCAGATTGTACTGAGAGTGCACCATATGCGGTGTGAAATACCGCA
CAGATGCGTAAGGAGAAAATACCGCATCAGGCGCCATTCGCCATTCAGGCTGCGCAACTGTTGGGAAGGG
CGATCGGTGCGGGCCTCTTCGCTATTACGCCAGCTGGCGAAAGGGGGATGTGCTGCAAGGCGATTAAGTT
GGGTAACGCCAGGGTTTTCCCAGTCACGACGTTGTAAAACGACGGCCAGTGAATTCGAGCTCGGTACCAA
GCTAATACGACTCACTATAGGGGAGACCGAGGTCTCGGTTTTAGAGCTAGAAATAGCAAGTTAAAATAAG
GCTAGTCCGTTATCAACTTGAAAAAGTGGCACCGAGTCGGTGCTTTTAAAGGATCCTCTAGAGTCGACCT
GCAGGCATGCAAGCTTGGCGTAATCATGGTCATAGCTGTTTCCTGTGTGAAATTGTTATCCGCTCACAAT
TCCACACAACATACGAGCCGGAAGCATAAAGTGTAAAGCCTGGGGTGCCTAATGAGTGAGCTAACTCACA
TTAATTGCGTTGCGCTCACTGCCCGCTTTCCAGTCGGGAAACCTGTCGTGCCAGCTGCATTAATGAATCG
GCCAACGCGCGGGGAGAGGCGGTTTGCGTATTGGGCGCTCTTCCGCTTCCTCGCTCACTGACTCGCTGCG
CTCGGTCGTTCGGCTGCGGCGAGCGGTATCAGCTCACTCAAAGGCGGTAATACGGTTATCCACAGAATCA
GGGGATAACGCAGGAAAGAACATGTGAGCAAAAGGCCAGCAAAAGGCCAGGAACCGTAAAAAGGCCGCGT
TGCTGGCGTTTTTCCATAGGCTCCGCCCCCCTGACGAGCATCACAAAAATCGACGCTCAAGTCAGAGGTG
GCGAAACCCGACAGGACTATAAAGATACCAGGCGTTTCCCCCTGGAAGCTCCCTCGTGCGCTCTCCTGTT
CCGACCCTGCCGCTTACCGGATACCTGTCCGCCTTTCTCCCTTCGGGAAGCGTGGCGCTTTCTCATAGCT
CACGCTGTAGGTATCTCAGTTCGGTGTAGGTCGTTCGCTCCAAGCTGGGCTGTGTGCACGAACCCCCCGT
TCAGCCCGACCGCTGCGCCTTATCCGGTAACTATCGTCTTGAGTCCAACCCGGTAAGACACGACTTATCG
CCACTGGCAGCAGCCACTGGTAACAGGATTAGCAGAGCGAGGTATGTAGGCGGTGCTACAGAGTTCTTGA
AGTGGTGGCCTAACTACGGCTACACTAGAAGAACAGTATTTGGTATCTGCGCTCTGCTGAAGCCAGTTAC
CTTCGGAAAAAGAGTTGGTAGCTCTTGATCCGGCAAACAAACCACCGCTGGTAGCGGTGGTTTTTTTGTT
TGCAAGCAGCAGATTACGCGCAGAAAAAAAGGATCTCAAGAAGATCCTTTGATCTTTTCTACGGGGTCTG
ACGCTCAGTGGAACGAAAACTCACGTTAAGGGATTTTGGTCATGAGATTATCAAAAAGGATCTTCACCTA
GATCCTTTTAAATTAAAAATGAAGTTTTAAATCAATCTAAAGTATATATGAGTAAACTTGGTCTGACAGT
TACCAATGCTTAATCAGTGAGGCACCTATCTCAGCGATCTGTCTATTTCGTTCATCCATAGTTGCCTGAC
TCCCCGTCGTGTAGATAACTACGATACGGGAGGGCTTACCATCTGGCCCCAGTGCTGCAATGATACCGCG
AGTGCCACGCTCACCGGCTCCAGATTTATCAGCAATAAACCAGCCAGCCGGAAGGGCCGAGCGCAGAAGT
GGTCCTGCAACTTTATCCGCCTCCATCCAGTCTATTAATTGTTGCCGGGAAGCTAGAGTAAGTAGTTCGC
CAGTTAATAGTTTGCGCAACGTTGTTGCCATTGCTACAGGCATCGTGGTGTCACGCTCGTCGTTTGGTAT
GGCTTCATTCAGCTCCGGTTCCCAACGATCAAGGCGAGTTACATGATCCCCCATGTTGTGCAAAAAAGCG
GTTAGCTCCTTCGGTCCTCCGATCGTTGTCAGAAGTAAGTTGGCCGCAGTGTTATCACTCATGGTTATGG
CAGCACTGCATAATTCTCTTACTGTCATGCCATCCGTAAGATGCTTTTCTGTGACTGGTGAGTACTCAAC
CAAGTCATTCTGAGAATAGTGTATGCGGCGACCGAGTTGCTCTTGCCCGGCGTCAATACGGGATAATACC
GCGCCACATAGCAGAACTTTAAAAGTGCTCATCATTGGAAAACGTTCTTCGGGGCGAAAACTCTCAAGGA
TCTTACCGCTGTTGAGATCCAGTTCGATGTAACCCACTCGTGCACCCAACTGATCTTCAGCATCTTTTAC
TTTCACCAGCGTTTCTGGGTGAGCAAAAACAGGAAGGCAAAATGCCGCAAAAAAGGGAATAAGGGCGACA
CGGAAATGTTGAATACTCATACTCTTCCTTTTTCAATATTATTGAAGCATTTATCAGGGTTATTGTCTCA
TGAGCGGATACATATTTGAATGTATTTAGAAAAATAAACAAATAGGGGTTCCGCGCACATTTCCCCGAAA
AGTGCCACCTGACGTCTAAGAAACCATTATTATCATGACATTAACCTATAAAAATAGGCGTATCACGAGG
CCCTT
